>Addgene plasmid #91432 | pHH0103_ARHGEF19-1/1 | addgene full sequence | sequence record 192294 | Addgene NGS Result
ATGACATTAACCTATAAAAATAGGCGTATCACGAGGCCCTTTCGTCTTCAAGAATTCCCGACACCATCGA
ATGGTGCAAAACCTTTCGCGGTATGGCATGATAGCGCCCGGAAGAGAGTCAATTCAGGGTGGTGAATGTG
AAACCAGTAACGTTATACGATGTCGCAGAGTATGCCGGTGTCTCTTATCAGACCGTTTCCCGCGTGGTGA
ACCAGGCCAGCCACGTTTCTGCGAAAACGCGGGAAAAAGTGGAAGCGGCGATGGCGGAGCTGAATTACAT
TCCCAACCGCGTGGCACAACAACTGGCGGGCAAACAGTCGTTGCTGATTGGCGTTGCCACCTCCAGTCTG
GCCCTGCACGCGCCGTCGCAAATTGTCGCGGCGATTAAATCTCGCGCCGATCAACTGGGTGCCAGCGTGG
TGGTGTCGATGGTAGAACGAAGCGGCGTCGAAGCCTGTAAAGCGGCGGTGCACAATCTTCTCGCGCAACG
CGTCAGTGGGCTGATCATTAACTATCCGCTGGATGACCAGGATGCCATTGCTGTGGAAGCTGCCTGCACT
AATGTTCCGGCGTTATTTCTTGATGTCTCTGACCAGACACCCATCAACAGTATTATTTTCTCCCATGAAG
ACGGTACGCGACTGGGCGTGGAGCATCTGGTCGCATTGGGTCACCAGCAAATCGCGCTGTTAGCGGGCCC
ATTAAGTTCTGTCTCGGCGCGTCTGCGTCTGGCTGGCTGGCATAAATATCTCACTCGCAATCAAATTCAG
CCGATAGCGGAACGGGAAGGCGACTGGAGTGCCATGTCCGGTTTTCAACAAACCATGCAAATGCTGAATG
AGGGCATCGTTCCCACTGCGATGCTGGTTGCCAACGATCAGATGGCGCTGGGCGCAATGCGCGCCATTAC
CGAGTCCGGGCTGCGCGTTGGTGCGGATATCTCGGTAGTGGGATACGACGATACCGAAGACAGCTCATGT
TATATCCCGCCGTTAACCACCATCAAACAGGATTTTCGCCTGCTGGGGCAAACCAGCGTGGACCGCTTGC
TGCAACTCTCTCAGGGCCAGGCGGTGAAGGGCAATCAGCTGTTGCCCGTCTCACTGGTGAAAAGAAAAAC
CACCCTGGCGCCCAATACGCAAACCGCCTCTCCCCGCGCGTTGGCCGATTCATTAATGCAGCTGGCACGA
CAGGTTTCCCGACTGGAAAGCGGGCAGTGAGCGCAACGCAATTAATGTAAGTTAGCTCACTCATTAGGCA
CAATTCTCATGTTTGACAGCTTATCATCGACTGCACGGTGCACCAATGCTTCTGGCGTCAGGCAGCCATC
GGAAGCTGTGGTATGGCTGTGCAGGTCGTAAATCACTGCATAATTCGTGTCGCTCAAGGCGCACTCCCGT
TCTGGATAATGTTTTTTGCGCCGACATCATAACGGTTCTGGCAAATATTCTGAAATGAGCTGTTGACAAT
TAATCATCGGCTCGTATAATGTGTGGAATTGTGAGCGGATAACAATTTCACACAGGAAACAGCCAGTCCG
TTTAGGTGTTTTCACGAGCACTTCACCAACAAGGACCATAGATTATGAAAATCGAAGAACACCATCACCA
TCACCATTCCAGCGGTAAGCTTATGTCCCCTATACTAGGTTATTGGAAAATTAAGGGCCTTGTGCAACCC
ACTCGACTTCTTTTGGAATATCTTGAAGAAAAATATGAAGAGCATTTGTATGAGCGCGATGAAGGTGATA
AATGGCGAAACAAAAAGTTTGAATTGGGTTTGGAGTTTCCCAATCTTCCTTATTATATTGATGGTGATGT
TAAATTAACACAGTCTATGGCCATCATACGTTATATAGCTGACAAGCACAACATGTTGGGTGGTTGTCCA
AAAGAGCGTGCAGAGATTTCAATGCTTGAAGGAGCGGTTTTGGATATTAGATACGGTGTTTCGAGAATTG
CATATAGTAAAGACTTTGAAACTCTCAAAGTTGATTTTCTTAGCAAGCTACCTGAAATGCTGAAAATGTT
CGAAGATCGTTTATGTCATAAAACATATTTAAATGGTGATCATGTAACCCATCCTGACTTCATGTTGTAT
GACGCTCTTGATGTTGTTTTATACATGGACCCAATGTGCCTGGATGCGTTCCCAAAATTAGTTTGTTTTA
AAAAACGTATTGAAGCTATCCCACAAATTGATAAGTACTTGAAATCCAGCAAGTATATAGCATGGCCTTT
GCAGGGCTGGCAAGCCACGTTTGGTGGTGGCGACCATCCTCCAAAATCGGATCTGGAAGTTCTGTTCCAG
GGGCCCCTGTCCAGCGGTCTGGTTCCGCGTGGTTCCGGTACCGCGGCCCAGCCGGCCATGGCCCAGGGCG
CGCTGCCACAGGTTCAGTGTGTCCGTACCTACAAAGCACTGCATCCAGATGAACTGACCCTGGAAAAAAC
CGATATTCTGTCCGTTCGTACCTGGACCTCTGATGGTTGGCTGGAAGGTGTTCGTTTAGCCGATGGTGAA
AAAGGTTGGGTTCCGCAAGCCTACGTTGAAGAAATCTCTGCGGCCGCATA
[142 nt withheld, positions 2571-2712]
C
[98 nt withheld, positions 2714-2811]
AGTTTGTACTGGTGACGAAACTCAGTGTCTAGCTAGAGTGGC
[149 nt withheld, positions 2854-3002]
T
[41 nt withheld, positions 3004-3044]
T
[62 nt withheld, positions 3046-3107]
A
[35 nt withheld, positions 3109-3143]
CCTCCCTCAATCGGTTGAATGTCGCCCTTTTGTCTTTGGCGCTGGTAAACCATATGAA
[86 nt withheld, positions 3202-3287]
T
[54 nt withheld, positions 3289-3342]
CTAGCGCCGCCCTATACCTTGTCTGCCTCCCCGCGTTGCGTCGCGGTGCATGGAGCCGGGCCACCTCGAC
CTGAATGGAAGCCGGCGGCACCTCGCTAACGGATTCACCACTCCAAGAATTGGAGCCAATCAATTCTTGC
GGAGAACTGTGAATGCGCAAACCAACCCTTGGCAGAACATATCCATCGCGTCCGCCATCTCCAGCAGCCG
CACGCGGCGCATCTCGGGCAGCGTTGGGTCCTGGCCACGGGTGCGCATGATCGTGCTCCTGTCGTTGAGG
ACCCGGCTAGGCTGGCGGGGTTGCCTTACTGGTTAGCAGAATGAATCACCGATACGCGAGCGAACGTGAA
GCGACTGCTGCTGCAAAACGTCTGCGACCTGAGCAACAACATGAATGGTCTTCGGTTTCCGTGTTTCGTA
AAGTCTGGAAACGCGGAAGTCAGCGCCCTGCACCATTATGTTCCGGATCTGCATCGCAGGATGCTGCTGG
CTACCCTGTGGAACACCTACATCTGTATTAACGAAGCGCTGGCATTGACCCTGAGTGATTTTTCTCTGGT
CCCGCCGCATCCATACCGCCAGTTGTTTACCCTCACAACGTTCCAGTAACCGGGCATGTTCATCATCAGT
AACCCGTATCGTGAGCATCCTCTCTCGTTTCATCGGTATCATTACCCCCATGAACAGAAATCCCCCTTAC
ACGGAGGCATCAGTGACCAAACAGGAAAAAACCGCCCTTAACATGGCCCGCTTTATCAGAAGCCAGACAT
TAACGCTTCTGGAGAAACTCAACGAGCTGGACGCGGATGAACAGGCAGACATCTGTGAATCGCTTCACGA
CCACGCTGATGAGCTTTACCGCAGGATCCGCGAAATTGTAAGCGTTAATATTTTGTTAAAATTCGCGTTA
AATTTTTGTTAAATCAGCTCATTTTTTAACCAATAGGCCGAAATCGGCAAAATCCCTTATAAATCAAAAG
AATAGACCGAGATAGGGT
[37 nt withheld, positions 4341-4377]
AAAGAACGTGGACTCCAACGTCAAAGG
[49 nt withheld, positions 4405-4453]
T
[91 nt withheld, positions 4455-4545]
G
[124 nt withheld, positions 4547-4670]
CGCGGATCCTGCCTCGCGCGTTTCGGTGATGACGGTGAAAACCTCTGACACATGCAGCTCCCGGAGACGG
TCACAGCTTGTCTGTAAGCGGATGCCGGGAGCAGACAAGCCCGTCAGGGCGCGTCAGCGGGTGTTGGCGG
GTGTCGGGGCGCAGCCATGACCCAGTCACGTAGCGATAGCGGAGTGTATACTGGCTTAACTATGCGGCAT
CAGAGCAGATTGTACTGAGAGTGCACCATATGCGGTGTGAAATACCGCACAGATGCGTAAGGAGAAAATA
CCGCATCAGGCGCTCTTCCGCTTCCTCGCTCACTGACTCGCTGCGCTCGGTCGTTCGGCTGCGGCGAGCG
GTATCAGCTCACTCAAAGGCGGTAATACGGTTATCCACAGAATCAGGGGATAACGCAGGAAAGAACATGT
GAGCAAAAGGCCAGCAAAAGGCCAGGAACCGTAAAAAGGCCGCGTTGCTGGCGTTTTTCCATAGGCTCCG
CCCCCCTGACGAGCATCACAAAAATCGACGCTCAAGTCAGAGGTGGCGAAACCCGACAGGACTATAAAGA
TACCAGGGTTTCCCCCTGGAAGCTCCCTCGTGCGCTCTCCTGTTCCGACCCTGCCGCTTACCGGATACCT
GTCCGCCTTTCTCCCTTCGGGAAGCGTGGCGCTTTCTCATAGCTCACGCTGTAGGTATCTCAGTTCGGTG
TAGGTCGTTCGCTCCAAGCTGGGCTGTGTGCACGAACCCCCCGTTCAGCCCGACCGCTGCGCCTTATCCG
GTAACTATCGTCTTGAGTCCAACCCGGTAAGACACGACTTATCGCCACTGGCAGCAGCCACTGGTAACAG
GATTAGCAGAGCGAGGTATGTAGGCGGTGCTACAGAGTTCTTGAAGTGGTGGCCTAACTACGGCTACACT
AGAAGGACAGTATTTGGTATCTGCGCTCTGCTGAAGCCAGTTACCTTCGGAAAAAGAGTTGGTAGCTCTT
GATCCGGCAAACAAACCACCGCTGGTAGCGGTGGTTTTTTTGTTTGCAAGCAGCAGATTACGCGCAGAAA
AAAAGGATCTCAAGAAGATCCTTTGATCTTTTCTACGGGGTCTGACGCTCAGTGGAACGAAAACTCACGT
TAAGGGATTTTGGTCATGAGATTATCAAAAAGGATCTTCACCTAGATCCTTTTAAATTAAAAATGAAGTT
TTAAATCAATCTAAAGTATATATGAGTAAACTTGGTCTGACAGTTACCAATGCTTAATCAGTGAGGCACC
TATCTCAGCGATCTGTCTATTTCGTTCATCCATAGTTGCCTGACTCCCCGTCGTGTAGATAACTACGATA
CGGGAGGGCTTACCATCTGGCCCCAGTGCTGCAATGATACCGCGAGACCCACGCTCACCGGCTCCAGATT
TATCAGCAATAAACCAGCCAGCCGGAAGGGCCGAGCGCAGAAGTGGTCCTGCAACTTTATCCGCCTCCAT
CCAGTCTATTAATTGTTGCCGGGAAGCTAGAGTAAGTAGTTCGCCAGTTAATAGTTTGCGCAACGTTGTT
GCCATTGCTGCAGGCATCGTGGTGTCACGCTCGTCGTTTGGTATGGCTTCATTCAGCTCCGGTTCCCAAC
GATCAAGGCGAGTTACATGATCCCCCATATTGTGCAAAAAAGCGGTTAGCTCCTTCGGTCCTCCGATCGT
TGTCAGAAGTAAGTTGGCCGCAGTGTTATCACTCATGGTTATGGCAGCACTGCATAATTCTCTTACTGTC
ATGCCATCCGTAAGATGCTTTTCTGTGACTGGTGAGTACTCAACCAAGTCATTCTGAGAATAGTGTATGC
GGCGACCGAGTTGCTCTTGCCCGGCGTCAACACGGGATAATACCGCGCCACATAGCAGAACTTTAAAAGT
GCTCATCATTGGAAAACGTTCTTCGGGGCGAAAACTCTCAAGGATCTTACCGCTGTTGAGATCCAGTTCG
ATGTAACCCACTCGTGCACCCAACTGATCTTCAGCATCTTTTACTTTCACCAGCGTTTCTGGGTGAGCAA
AAACAGGAAGGCAAAATGCCGCAAAAAAGGGAATAAGGGCGACACGGAAATGTTGAATACTCATACTCTT
CCTTTTTCAATATTATTGAAGCATTTATCAGGGTTATTGTCTCATGAGCGGATACATATTTGAATGTATT
TAGAAAAATAAACAAATAGGGGTTCCGCGCACATTTCCCCGAAAAGTGCCACCTGACGTCTAAGAAACCA
TTATTATC
Features (pLannotate 1.2.2; 21 found; start..end, strand, type, name):
     60..137     +  promoter       lacIq promoter: lacI (mutant); In the lacIq allele, a single base change in the promoter boosts expression of the lacI gene about 10-fold.
    138..1220    +  CDS            lacI: lac repressor; lacI; The lac repressor binds to the lac operator to inhibit transcription in E. coli. This inhibition can be relieved by adding lactose or isopropyl-β-D-thiogalactopyranoside (IPTG).
   1233..1254    +  protein_bind   CAP binding site: CAP binding activates transcription in the presence of cAMP. E. coli catabolite activator protein
   1273..1290    +  promoter       tet promoter (fragment): E. coli promoter for tetracycline efflux protein gene
   1463..1491    +  promoter       tac promoter: strong E. coli promoter; hybrid between the trp and lac UV5 promoters
   1499..1515    +  protein_bind   lac operator: The lac repressor binds to the lac operator to inhibit transcription in E. coli. This inhibition can be relieved by adding lactose or isopropyl-β-D-thiogalactopyranoside (IPTG). lac repressor encoded by lacI
   1600..1617    +  CDS            6xHis: 6xHis affinity tag
   1633..2286    +  CDS            GST26_SCHJA: Experimental evidence at protein level: Swiss-Prot protein existence level 1. GST isoenzymes appear to play a central role in the parasite detoxification system. Other functions are also suspected including a role in increasing the solubility of haematin in the parasite gut. From Schistosoma japonicum (Blood fluke).
   2386..2562    +  CDS            ARHGEF19 (fragment): ARHGJ_HUMAN - Experimental evidence at protein level: Swiss-Prot protein existence level 1. Acts as guanine nucleotide exchange factor (GEF) for RhoA GTPase. From Homo sapiens (Human).
   2575..2622    +  terminator     fd terminator (sequence withheld): central terminator from bacteriophage fd (Otsuka and Kunisawa, 1982)
   2627..2839    +  CDS            M13 gene III (fragment) (sequence partly withheld): pIII; III; minor coat protein
   2854..3324    +  CDS            M13 gene III (fragment) (sequence partly withheld): pIII; III; minor coat protein
   3346..3416    +  CDS            TcR (fragment): tetracycline efflux protein; tet; confers resistance to tetracycline
   3658..4038    -  CDS            YPB1_ECOLX: Protein predicted: Swiss-Prot protein existence level 4. From Escherichia coli.
   4055..4206    +  CDS            rop (fragment): Rop protein, which maintains plasmids at low copy number; rop
   4242..4670    -  rep_origin     f1 ori (sequence partly withheld): f1 bacteriophage origin of replication; arrow indicates direction of (+) strand synthesis
   4679..4718    +  CDS            rop (fragment): Rop protein, which maintains plasmids at low copy number; rop
   4820..4960    +  misc_feature   bom: basis of mobility region from pBR322
   5146..5733    -  rep_origin     ori: high-copy-number ColE1/pMB1/pBR322/pUC origin of replication
   5907..6764    -  CDS            bla: BLAT_ECOLX - Experimental evidence at protein level: Swiss-Prot protein existence level 1. TEM-type are the most prevalent beta-lactamases in enterobacteria; they hydrolyze the beta-lactam bond in susceptible beta-lactam antibiotics, thus conferring resistance to penicillins and cephalosporins. TEM-3 and TEM-4 are capable of hydrolyzing cefotaxime and ceftazidime. TEM-5 is capable of hydrolyzing ceftazidime. TEM-6 is capable of hydrolyzing ceftazidime and aztreonam. TEM-8/CAZ-2, TEM- 16/CAZ-7 and TEM-24/CAZ-6 are markedly active against ceftazidime. IRT- 4 shows resistance to beta-lactamase in
   6765..6869    -  promoter       AmpR promoter: bla
