[The description below was written by a language model from this plasmid's Addgene catalogue record and pLannotate feature annotations shown in this document.]
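Description:
pHH0103_ARHGEF19-1/1 is a bacterial expression plasmid of about 6.9 kb, built on the pHH0103 backbone, for producing and purifying a human SH3 domain from ARHGEF19 (also known as WGEF), a guanine nucleotide exchange factor for RhoA. The "1/1" suffix presumably marks this as the only SH3 domain of that protein within a larger set of SH3 constructs, although the record does not explain the naming. The plasmid replicates in E. coli through a ColE1/pBR322-type origin and is selected with ampicillin via the bla gene under its own promoter. It is catalogued as low copy. The backbone also carries the pBR322 bom region, an f1 origin that interrupts the rop gene, and remnants of the tetracycline resistance gene and its promoter.

Expression is driven by the tac promoter with a downstream lac operator. A lacI gene on the plasmid, under the up-mutated lacIq promoter, supplies enough repressor to keep transcription off until IPTG is added. The annotated reading frame consists of an N-terminal 6xHis tag, then Schistosoma japonicum glutathione S-transferase, then the ARHGEF19 fragment. The insert is listed as 227 bp and was cloned between SfiI and NotI sites. The resulting His-GST-SH3 fusion can be captured on either nickel or glutathione resin, and GST generally helps small domains stay soluble. An fd phage terminator follows the insert. Beyond it lie fragments of M13 gene III, which, together with the f1 origin, suggest the backbone derives from a phage-display phagemid. These fragments sit downstream of the terminator and do not appear to be part of the expressed product. The purified domain suits binding-specificity and structural studies of the human SH3 family.
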