Addgene plasmid #91432: pHH0103_ARHGEF19-1/1
Purpose: Protein expression and purification of human SH3 domain construct ARHGEF19-1/1
Depositing lab: Sachdev Sidhu. Depositing organization: University of Toronto. Publication: Comprehensive Analysis of the Human SH3 Domain Family Reveals a Wide Variety of Non-canonical Specificities. Teyra J, Huang H, Jain S, Guan X, Dong A, Liu Y, Tempel W, Min J, Tong Y, Kim PM, Bader GD, Sidhu SS. Structure. 2017 Oct 3;25(10):1598-1610.e3. doi: 10.1016/j.str.2017.07.017. Epub 2017 Sep 7. PubMed 28890361.
Backbone
  Vector backbone: pHH0103
  Vector type: Bacterial Expression
Growth in bacteria
  Bacterial resistance: Ampicillin, 100 μg/mL
  Growth temperature: 37°C
  Growth strain: DH5alpha
  Copy number: Low Copy
Gene/Insert
  Gene/Insert name: ARHGEF19-1/1
  Species: H. sapiens (human)
  Insert size (bp): 227
  Entrez Gene: ARHGEF19 (a.k.a. WGEF, FLJ33962, RP4-733M16.1)
  Cloning method: Restriction Enzyme; 5′ cloning site Sfi1 (unknown if destroyed); 3′ cloning site Not1 (unknown if destroyed)
Terms and licenses: Academic/Nonprofit Terms; Industry Terms: Not Available to Industry
How to cite: pHH0103_ARHGEF19-1/1 was a gift from Sachdev Sidhu (Addgene plasmid # 91432 ; http://n2t.net/addgene:91432 ; RRID:Addgene_91432)
