>Addgene plasmid #91432 | pHH0103_ARHGEF19-1/1 | depositor partial sequence | sequence record 175920 | insert sequence
GGTACCGAATTCGGATCCGCGCGCTGCCACAGGTTCAGTGTGTCCGTACCTACAAAGCACTGCATCCAGA
TGAACTGACCCTGGAAAAAACCGATATTCTGTCCGTTCGTACCTGGACCTCTGATGGTTGGCTGGAAGGT
GTTCGTTTAGCCGATGGTGAAAAAGGTTGGGTTCCGCAAGCCTACGTTGAAGAAATCTCTGCGGCCGCTA
GCTAAGTCGACGAGCTC
